Addgene plasmid #13320: pLenti6-DEST PINK1-V5 WT
Depositing lab: Mark Cookson. Depositing organization: National Institute on Aging (NIA). Publication: Mutations in PTEN-induced putative kinase 1 associated with recessive parkinsonism have differential effects on protein stability. Beilina A, Van Der Brug M, Ahmad R, Kesavapany S, Miller DW, Petsko GA, Cookson MR. Proc Natl Acad Sci U S A. 2005 Apr 19. 102(16):5703-8. 10.1073/pnas.0500617102 PubMed 15824318.
Backbone
  Vector backbone: pLenti6/V5-DEST
  Backbone manufacturer: Invitrogen
  Backbone size w/o insert (bp): 8688
  Vector type: Mammalian Expression, Lentiviral
  Selectable markers: Blasticidin
Growth in bacteria
  Bacterial resistance: Ampicillin, 100 μg/mL
  Growth temperature: 37°C
  Growth strain: Stbl3
  Copy number: High Copy
Gene/Insert
  Gene/Insert name: PINK1
  Species: H. sapiens (human)
  Insert size (bp): 1743
  Entrez Gene: PINK1 (a.k.a. BRPK, PARK6)
  Tag / fusion protein: V5 (C terminal on backbone)
  Cloning method: Gateway Cloning; 5′ cloning site attR1 (not destroyed); 3′ cloning site attR2 (not destroyed)
  Sequencing primers: 5′ CMV-F
Terms and licenses: Academic/Nonprofit Terms; Industry Terms: Not Available to Industry
How to cite: pLenti6-DEST PINK1-V5 WT was a gift from Mark Cookson (Addgene plasmid # 13320 ; http://n2t.net/addgene:13320 ; RRID:Addgene_13320)
