[The description below was written by a language model from this plasmid's Addgene catalogue record and pLannotate feature annotations shown in this document.]
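Description:
pLenti6-DEST PINK1-V5 WT is a lentiviral mammalian expression plasmid built on the Invitrogen pLenti6/V5-DEST Gateway destination backbone, carrying wild-type human PINK1 (PTEN-induced putative kinase 1, also known as PARK6), a mitochondrial serine/threonine kinase. It is maintained in E. coli through a high-copy ColE1/pUC-type origin with ampicillin resistance, and an f1 origin is also present. The full sequence record is about 8.8 kb. The catalogue lists the cloning sites as attR1 and attR2, but the annotated sequence shows attB1 and attB2 flanking the insert, as expected once an LR reaction has replaced the destination cassette with the gene.

The transfer cassette has an RSV promoter fused to a truncated HIV-1 5' LTR, which drives Tat-independent production of the genomic RNA. This is followed by the Ψ packaging signal with a partial gag sequence, the Rev response element for nuclear export of the unspliced genome, and a ΔU3 self-inactivating 3' LTR with a downstream SV40 polyadenylation signal. Between the LTRs, the CMV enhancer/promoter drives the 1743 bp PINK1 coding sequence, which according to the record is fused at its C terminus to the backbone-encoded V5 epitope tag for detection with anti-V5 antibodies. A second cassette uses the SV40 early promoter and the bacterial EM7 promoter to express blasticidin S deaminase, allowing blasticidin selection of transduced or transfected cells.

The plasmid can be used for direct transfection or, with packaging functions supplied in trans, for producing lentivirus to obtain stable PINK1-V5 expression. It was deposited with a study of how PINK1 mutations linked to recessive parkinsonism affect protein stability, where it presumably served as the wild-type reference.
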