Features (pLannotate 1.2.2; 32 found; start..end, strand, type, name):
      1..86      +  rep_origin     RSF ori (fragment): Plasmids containing the RSF 1030 origin of replication can be propagated in E. coli cells that contain additional plasmids with compatible origins.
     88..180     +  CDS            lacI (fragment): lac repressor; lacI; The lac repressor binds to the lac operator to inhibit transcription in E. coli. This inhibition can be relieved by adding lactose or isopropyl-β-D-thiogalactopyranoside (IPTG).
    193..214     +  protein_bind   CAP binding site: CAP binding activates transcription in the presence of cAMP. E. coli catabolite activator protein
    229..259     +  promoter       lac promoter: promoter for the E. coli lac operon
    267..283     +  protein_bind   lac operator: The lac repressor binds to the lac operator to inhibit transcription in E. coli. This inhibition can be relieved by adding lactose or isopropyl-β-D-thiogalactopyranoside (IPTG). lac repressor encoded by lacI
    328..346     +  promoter       T3 promoter: promoter for bacteriophage T3 RNA polymerase
    374..600     +  promoter       RSV promoter: Rous sarcoma virus enhancer/promoter
    601..781     +  LTR            5' LTR (truncated): truncated 5' long terminal repeat (LTR) from HIV-1
    828..953     +  misc_feature   HIV-1 Ψ: packaging signal of human immunodeficiency virus type 1
    937..1300    +  CDS            HIV-1 gag (fragment): gag protein from human immunodeficiency virus 1; gag
   1446..1679    +  misc_feature   RRE: The Rev response element (RRE) of HIV-1 allows for Rev-dependent mRNA export from the nucleus to the cytoplasm.
   2056..2156    +  CDS            Rev (fragment): human immunodeficiency virus 1 (HIV-1) Rev protein; rev; enhances nuclear export of unspliced and incompletely spliced viral mRNAs
   2157..2177    -  misc_feature   MCS (fragment): pBluescript multiple cloning site
   2187..2490    +  enhancer       CMV enhancer: human cytomegalovirus immediate early enhancer
   2491..2694    +  promoter       CMV promoter: human cytomegalovirus (CMV) immediate early promoter
   2811..2835    +  protein_bind   attB1: mutant version of attB; recombination site for the Gateway® BP reaction BP Clonase™
   2853..4595    +  CDS            PINK1: human PTEN-induced putative kinase 1, a mitochondria serine/threonine protein kinase
   4615..4639    -  protein_bind   attB2: mutant version of attB; recombination site for the Gateway® BP reaction BP Clonase™
   4692..4733    +  CDS            V5 tag: epitope tag from simian virus 5
   4775..5104    +  promoter       SV40 promoter: SV40 enhancer and early promoter
   5152..5199    +  promoter       EM7 promoter: synthetic bacterial promoter&nbsp
   5218..5616    +  CDS            BSD: blasticidin S deaminase; Aspergillus terreus BSD; confers resistance to blasticidin
   5633..5701    +  CDS            nef (fragment): NEF_HV1Z2 - Experimental evidence at protein level: Swiss-Prot protein existence level 1. Extracellular Nef protein targets CD4(+) T-lymphocytes for apoptosis by interacting with CXCR4 surface receptors. From Human immunodeficiency virus type 1 group M subtype D (isolate Z2/CDC-Z34) (HIV-1).
   5703..5936    +  LTR            3' LTR (ΔU3): self-inactivating 3' long terminal repeat (LTR) from HIV-1
   6008..6129    +  polyA_signal   SV40 poly(A) signal: SV40 polyadenylation signal
   6169..6304    +  rep_origin     SV40 ori: SV40 origin of replication
   6325..6343    -  promoter       T7 promoter: promoter for bacteriophage T7 RNA polymerase
   6351..6506    +  CDS            lacZα (fragment): LacZα fragment of β-galactosidase; lacZ fragment
   6511..6939    +  rep_origin     f1 ori (sequence partly withheld): f1 bacteriophage origin of replication; arrow indicates direction of (+) strand synthesis
   6992..7096    +  promoter       AmpR promoter: bla
   7097..7957    +  CDS            AmpR: β-lactamase; bla; confers resistance to ampicillin, carbenicillin, and related antibiotics
   8128..8716    +  rep_origin     ori: high-copy-number ColE1/pMB1/pBR322/pUC origin of replication
>Addgene plasmid #13320 | pLenti6-DEST PINK1-V5 WT | addgene full sequence | sequence record 243686 | Addgene NGS Result
CCGTATTACCGCCTTTGAGTGAGCTGATACCGCTCGCCGCAGCCGAACGACCGAGCGCAGCGAGTCAGTG
AGCGAGGAAGCGGAAGAGCGCCCAATACGCAAACCGCCTCTCCCCGCGCGTTGGCCGATTCATTAATGCA
GCTGGCACGACAGGTTTCCCGACTGGAAAGCGGGCAGTGAGCGCAACGCAATTAATGTGAGTTAGCTCAC
TCATTAGGCACCCCAGGCTTTACACTTTATGCTTCCGGCTCGTATGTTGTGTGGAATTGTGAGCGGATAA
CAATTTCACACAGGAAACAGCTATGACCATGATTACGCCAAGCGCGCAATTAACCCTCACTAAAGGGAAC
AAAAGCTGGAGCTGCAAGCTTAATGTAGTCTTATGCAATACTCTTGTAGTCTTGCAACATGGTAACGATG
AGTTAGCAACATGCCTTACAAGGAGAGAAAAAGCACCGTGCATGCCGATTGGTGGAAGTAAGGTGGTACG
ATCGTGCCTTATTAGGAAGGCAACAGACGGGTCTGACATGGATTGGACGAACCACTGAATTGCCGCATTG
CAGAGATATTGTATTTAAGTGCCTAGCTCGATACATAAACGGGTCTCTCTGGTTAGACCAGATCTGAGCC
TGGGAGCTCTCTGGCTAACTAGGGAACCCACTGCTTAAGCCTCAATAAAGCTTGCCTTGAGTGCTTCAAG
TAGTGTGTGCCCGTCTGTTGTGTGACTCTGGTAACTAGAGATCCCTCAGACCCTTTTAGTCAGTGTGGAA
AATCTCTAGCAGTGGCGCCCGAACAGGGACTTGAAAGCGAAAGGGAAACCAGAGGAGCTCTCTCGACGCA
GGACTCGGCTTGCTGAAGCGCGCACGGCAAGAGGCGAGGGGCGGCGACTGGTGAGTACGCCAAAAATTTT
GACTAGCGGAGGCTAGAAGGAGAGAGATGGGTGCGAGAGCGTCAGTATTAAGCGGGGGAGAATTAGATCG
CGATGGGAAAAAATTCGGTTAAGGCCAGGGGGAAAGAAAAAATATAAATTAAAACATATAGTATGGGCAA
GCAGGGAGCTAGAACGATTCGCAGTTAATCCTGGCCTGTTAGAAACATCAGAAGGCTGTAGACAAATACT
GGGACAGCTACAACCATCCCTTCAGACAGGATCAGAAGAACTTAGATCATTATATAATACAGTAGCAACC
CTCTATTGTGTGCATCAAAGGATAGAGATAAAAGACACCAAGGAAGCTTTAGACAAGATAGAGGAAGAGC
AAAACAAAAGTAAGACCACCGCACAGCAAGCGGCCGCTGATCTTCAGACCTGGAGGAGGAGATATGAGGG
ACAATTGGAGAAGTGAATTATATAAATATAAAGTAGTAAAAATTGAACCATTAGGAGTAGCACCCACCAA
GGCAAAGAGAAGAGTGGTGCAGAGAGAAAAAAGAGCAGTGGGAATAGGAGCTTTGTTCCTTGGGTTCTTG
GGAGCAGCAGGAAGCACTATGGGCGCAGCGTCAATGACGCTGACGGTACAGGCCAGACAATTATTGTCTG
GTATAGTGCAGCAGCAGAACAATTTGCTGAGGGCTATTGAGGCGCAACAGCATCTGTTGCAACTCACAGT
CTGGGGCATCAAGCAGCTCCAGGCAAGAATCCTGGCTGTGGAAAGATACCTAAAGGATCAACAGCTCCTG
GGGATTTGGGGTTGCTCTGGAAAACTCATTTGCACCACTGCTGTGCCTTGGAATGCTAGTTGGAGTAATA
AATCTCTGGAACAGATTTGGAATCACACGACCTGGATGGAGTGGGACAGAGAAATTAACAATTACACAAG
CTTAATACACTCCTTAATTGAAGAATCGCAAAACCAGCAAGAAAAGAATGAACAAGAATTATTGGAATTA
GATAAATGGGCAAGTTTGTGGAATTGGTTTAACATAACAAATTGGCTGTGGTATATAAAATTATTCATAA
TGATAGTAGGAGGCTTGGTAGGTTTAAGAATAGTTTTTGCTGTACTTTCTATAGTGAATAGAGTTAGGCA
GGGATATTCACCATTATCGTTTCAGACCCACCTCCCAACCCCGAGGGGACCCGACAGGCCCGAAGGAATA
GAAGAAGAAGGTGGAGAGAGAGACAGAGACAGATCCATTCGATTAGTGAACGGATCTCGACGGTATCGAT
AAGCTTGGGAGTTCCGCGTTACATAACTTACGGTAAATGGCCCGCCTGGCTGACCGCCCAACGACCCCCG
CCCATTGACGTCAATAATGACGTATGTTCCCATAGTAACGCCAATAGGGACTTTCCATTGACGTCAATGG
GTGGAGTATTTACGGTAAACTGCCCACTTGGCAGTACATCAAGTGTATCATATGCCAAGTACGCCCCCTA
TTGACGTCAATGACGGTAAATGGCCCGCCTGGCATTATGCCCAGTACATGACCTTATGGGACTTTCCTAC
TTGGCAGTACATCTACGTATTAGTCATCGCTATTACCATGGTGATGCGGTTTTGGCAGTACATCAATGGG
CGTGGATAGCGGTTTGACTCACGGGGATTTCCAAGTCTCCACCCCATTGACGTCAATGGGAGTTTGTTTT
GGCACCAAAATCAACGGGACTTTCCAAAATGTCGTAACAACTCCGCCCCATTGACGCAAATGGGCGGTAG
GCGTGTACGGTGGGAGGTCTATATAAGCAGAGCTCGTTTAGTGAACCGTCAGATCGCCTGGAGACGCCAT
CCACGCTGTTTTGACCTCCATAGAAGACACCGACTCTAGAGGATCCACTAGTCCAGTGTGGTGGAATTCT
GCAGATATCAACAAGTTTGTACAAAAAAGCAGGCTTGAAGGAATTCGGTACCATGGCGGTGCGACAGGCG
CTGGGCCGCGGCCTGCAGCTGGGTCGAGCGCTGCTGCTGCGCTTCACGGGCAAGCCCGGCCGGGCCTACG
GCTTGGGGCGGCCGGGCCCGGCGGCGGGCTGTGTCCGCGGGGAGCGTCCAGGCTGGGCCGCAGGACCGGG
CGCGGAGCCTCGCAGGGTCGGGCTCGGGCTCCCTAACCGTCTCCGCTTCTTCCGCCAGTCGGTGGCCGGG
CTGGCGGCGCGGTTGCAGCGGCAGTTCGTGGTGCGGGCCTGGGGCTGCGCGGGCCCTTGCGGCCGGGCAG
TCTTTCTGGCCTTCGGGCTAGGGCTGGGCCTCATCGAGGAAAAACAGGCGGAGAGCCGGCGGGCGGTCTC
GGCCTGTCAGGAGATCCAGGCAATTTTTACCCAGAAAAGCAAGCCGGGGCCTGACCCGTTGGACACGAGA
CGCTTGCAGGGCTTTCGGCTGGAGGAGTATCTGATAGGGCAGTCCATTGGTAAGGGCTGCAGTGCTGCTG
TGTATGAAGCCACCATGCCTACATTGCCCCAGAACCTGGAGGTGACAAAGAGCACCGGGTTGCTTCCAGG
GAGAGGCCCAGGTACCAGTGCACCAGGAGAAGGGCAGGAGCGAGCTCCGGGGGCCCCTGCCTTCCCCTTG
GCCATCAAGATGATGTGGAACATCTCGGCAGGTTCCTCCAGCGAAGCCATCTTGAACACAATGAGCCAGG
AGCTGGTCCCAGCGAGCCGAGTGGCCTTGGCTGGGGAGTATGGAGCAGTCACTTACAGAAAATCCAAGAG
AGGTCCCAAGCAACTAGCCCCTCACCCCAACATCATCCGGGTTCTCCGCGCCTTCACCTCTTCCGTGCCG
CTGCTGCCAGGGGCCCTGGTCGACTACCCTGATGTGCTGCCCTCACGCCTCCACCCTGAAGGCCTGGGCC
ATGGCCGGACGCTGTTCCTCGTTATGAAGAACTATCCCTGTACCCTGCGCCAGTACCTTTGTGTGAACAC
ACCCAGCCCCCGCCTCGCCGCCATGATGCTGCTGCAGCTGCTGGAAGGCGTGGACCATCTGGTTCAACAG
GGCATCGCGCACAGAGACCTGAAATCCGACAACATCCTTGTGGAGCTGGACCCAGACGGCTGCCCCTGGC
TGGTGATCGCAGATTTTGGCTGCTGCCTGGCTGATGAGAGCATCGGCCTGCAGTTGCCCTTCAGCAGCTG
GTACGTGGATCGGGGCGGAAACGGCTGTCTGATGGCCCCAGAGGTGTCCACGGCCCGTCCTGGCCCCAGG
GCAGTGATTGACTACAGCAAGGCTGATGCCTGGGCAGTGGGAGCCATCGCCTATGAAATCTTCGGGCTTG
TCAATCCCTTCTACGGCCAGGGCAAGGCCCACCTTGAAAGCCGCAGCTACCAAGAGGCTCAGCTACCTGC
ACTGCCCGAGTCAGTGCCTCCAGACGTGAGACAGTTGGTGAGGGCACTGCTCCAGCGAGAGGCCAGCAAG
AGACCATCTGCCCGAGTAGCCGCAAATGTGCTTCATCTAAGCCTCTGGGGTGAACATATTCTAGCCCTGA
AGAATCTGAAGTTAGACAAGATGGTTGGCTGGCTCCTCCAACAATCGGCCGCCACTTTGTTGGCCAACAG
GCTCACAGAGAAGTGTTGTGTGGAAACAAAAATGAAGATGCTCTTTCTGGCTAACCTGGAGTGTGAAACG
CTCTGCCAGGCAGCCCTCCTCCTCTGCTCATGGAGGGCAGCCCTGAAGCTCGAGTGCGGCCGCAACCCAG
CTTTCTTGTACAAAGTGGTTGATATCCAGCACAGTGGCGGCCGCTCGAGTCTAGAGGGCCCGCGGTTCGA
AGGTAAGCCTATCCCTAACCCTCTCCTCGGTCTCGATTCTACGCGTACCGGTTAGTAATGAGTTTGGAAT
TAATTCTGTGGAATGTGTGTCAGTTAGGGTGTGGAAAGTCCCCAGGCTCCCCAGCAGGCAGAAGTATGCA
AAGCATGCATCTCAATTAGTCAGCAACCAGGTGTGGAAAGTCCCCAGGCTCCCCAGCAGGCAGAAGTATG
CAAAGCATGCATCTCAATTAGTCAGCAACCATAGTCCCGCCCCTAACTCCGCCCATCCCGCCCCTAACTC
CGCCCAGTTCCGCCCATTCTCCGCCCCATGGCTGACTAATTTTTTTTATTTATGCAGAGGCCGAGGCCGC
CTCTGCCTCTGAGCTATTCCAGAAGTAGTGAGGAGGCTTTTTTGGAGGCCTAGGCTTTTGCAAAAAGCTC
CCGGGAGCTTGTATATCCATTTTCGGATCTGATCAGCACGTGTTGACAATTAATCATCGGCATAGTATAT
CGGCATAGTATAATACGACAAGGTGAGGAACTAAACCATGGCCAAGCCTTTGTCTCAAGAAGAATCCACC
CTCATTGAAAGAGCAACGGCTACAATCAACAGCATCCCCATCTCTGAAGACTACAGCGTCGCCAGCGCAG
CTCTCTCTAGCGACGGCCGCATCTTCACTGGTGTCAATGTATATCATTTTACTGGGGGACCTTGTGCAGA
ACTCGTGGTGCTGGGCACTGCTGCTGCTGCGGCAGCTGGCAACCTGACTTGTATCGTCGCGATCGGAAAT
GAGAACAGGGGCATCTTGAGCCCCTGCGGACGGTGCCGACAGGTGCTTCTCGATCTGCATCCTGGGATCA
AAGCCATAGTGAAGGACAGTGATGGACAGCCGACGGCAGTTGGGATTCGTGAATTGCTGCCCTCTGGTTA
TGTGTGGGAGGGCTAAGCACAATTCGAGCTCGGTACCTTTAAGACCAATGACTTACAAGGCAGCTGTAGA
TCTTAGCCACTTTTTAAAAGAAAAGGGGGGACTGGAAGGGCTAATTCACTCCCAACGAAGACAAGATCTG
CTTTTTGCTTGTACTGGGTCTCTCTGGTTAGACCAGATCTGAGCCTGGGAGCTCTCTGGCTAACTAGGGA
ACCCACTGCTTAAGCCTCAATAAAGCTTGCCTTGAGTGCTTCAAGTAGTGTGTGCCCGTCTGTTGTGTGA
CTCTGGTAACTAGAGATCCCTCAGACCCTTTTAGTCAGTGTGGAAAATCTCTAGCAGTAGTAGTTCATGT
CATCTTATTATTCAGTATTTATAACTTGCAAAGAAATGAATATCAGAGAGTGAGAGGAACTTGTTTATTG
CAGCTTATAATGGTTACAAATAAAGCAATAGCATCACAAATTTCACAAATAAAGCATTTTTTTCACTGCA
TTCTAGTTGTGGTTTGTCCAAACTCATCAATGTATCTTATCATGTCTGGCTCTAGCTATCCCGCCCCTAA
CTCCGCCCATCCCGCCCCTAACTCCGCCCAGTTCCGCCCATTCTCCGCCCCATGGCTGACTAATTTTTTT
TATTTATGCAGAGGCCGAGGCCGCCTCGGCCTCTGAGCTATTCCAGAAGTAGTGAGGAGGCTTTTTTGGA
GGCCTAGGGACGTACCCAATTCGCCCTATAGTGAGTCGTATTACGCGCGCTCACTGGCCGTCGTTTTACA
ACGTCGTGACTGGGAAAACCCTGGCGTTACCCAACTTAATCGCCTTGCAGCACATCCCCCTTTCGCCAGC
TGGCGTAATAGCGAAGAGGCCCGCACCGATCGCCCTTCCCAACAGTTGCGCAGCCTGAATGGCGAATGGG
[124 nt withheld, positions 6511-6634]
C
[91 nt withheld, positions 6636-6726]
A
[49 nt withheld, positions 6728-6776]
CCTTTGACGTTGGAGTCCACGTTCTTT
[37 nt withheld, positions 6804-6840]
ACCCTATCTCGGTCTATTCTTTTGATTTATAAGGGATTTTGCCGATTTCGGCCTATTGGTTAAAAAATGA
GCTGATTTAACAAAAATTTAACGCGAATTTTAACAAAATATTAACGCTTACAATTTAGGTGGCACTTTTC
GGGGAAATGTGCGCGGAACCCCTATTTGTTTATTTTTCTAAATACATTCAAATATGTATCCGCTCATGAG
ACAATAACCCTGATAAATGCTTCAATAATATTGAAAAAGGAAGAGTATGAGTATTCAACATTTCCGTGTC
GCCCTTATTCCCTTTTTTGCGGCATTTTGCCTTCCTGTTTTTGCTCACCCAGAAACGCTGGTGAAAGTAA
AAGATGCTGAAGATCAGTTGGGTGCACGAGTGGGTTACATCGAACTGGATCTCAACAGCGGTAAGATCCT
TGAGAGTTTTCGCCCCGAAGAACGTTTTCCAATGATGAGCACTTTTAAAGTTCTGCTATGTGGCGCGGTA
TTATCCCGTATTGACGCCGGGCAAGAGCAACTCGGTCGCCGCATACACTATTCTCAGAATGACTTGGTTG
AGTACTCACCAGTCACAGAAAAGCATCTTACGGATGGCATGACAGTAAGAGAATTATGCAGTGCTGCCAT
AACCATGAGTGATAACACTGCGGCCAACTTACTTCTGACAACGATCGGAGGACCGAAGGAGCTAACCGCT
TTTTTGCACAACATGGGGGATCATGTAACTCGCCTTGATCGTTGGGAACCGGAGCTGAATGAAGCCATAC
CAAACGACGAGCGTGACACCACGATGCCTGTAGCAATGGCAACAACGTTGCGCAAACTATTAACTGGCGA
ACTACTTACTCTAGCTTCCCGGCAACAATTAATAGACTGGATGGAGGCGGATAAAGTTGCAGGACCACTT
CTGCGCTCGGCCCTTCCGGCTGGCTGGTTTATTGCTGATAAATCTGGAGCCGGTGAGCGTGGGTCTCGCG
GTATCATTGCAGCACTGGGGCCAGATGGTAAGCCCTCCCGTATCGTAGTTATCTACACGACGGGGAGTCA
GGCAACTATGGATGAACGAAATAGACAGATCGCTGAGATAGGTGCCTCACTGATTAAGCATTGGTAACTG
TCAGACCAAGTTTACTCATATATACTTTAGATTGATTTAAAACTTCATTTTTAATTTAAAAGGATCTAGG
TGAAGATCCTTTTTGATAATCTCATGACCAAAATCCCTTAACGTGAGTTTTCGTTCCACTGAGCGTCAGA
CCCCGTAGAAAAGATCAAAGGATCTTCTTGAGATCCTTTTTTTCTGCGCGTAATCTGCTGCTTGCAAACA
AAAAAACCACCGCTACCAGCGGTGGTTTGTTTGCCGGATCAAGAGCTACCAACTCTTTTTCCGAAGGTAA
CTGGCTTCAGCAGAGCGCAGATACCAAATACTGTTCTTCTAGTGTAGCCGTAGTTAGGCCACCACTTCAA
GAACTCTGTAGCACCGCCTACATACCTCGCTCTGCTAATCCTGTTACCAGTGGCTGCTGCCAGTGGCGAT
AAGTCGTGTCTTACCGGGTTGGACTCAAGACGATAGTTACCGGATAAGGCGCAGCGGTCGGGCTGAACGG
GGGGTTCGTGCACACAGCCCAGCTTGGAGCGAACGACCTACACCGAACTGAGATACCTACAGCGTGAGCT
ATGAGAAAGCGCCACGCTTCCCGAAGGGAGAAAGGCGGACAGGTATCCGGTAAGCGGCAGGGTCGGAACA
GGAGAGCGCACGAGGGAGCTTCCAGGGGGAAACGCCTGGTATCTTTATAGTCCTGTCGGGTTTCGCCACC
TCTGACTTGAGCGTCGATTTTTGTGATGCTCGTCAGGGGGGCGGAGCCTATGGAAAAACGCCAGCAACGC
GGCCTTTTTACGGTTCCTGGCCTTTTGCTGGCCTTTTGCTCACATGTTCTTTCCTGCGTTATCCCCTGAT
TCTGTGGATAA
