>Addgene plasmid #13320 | pLenti6-DEST PINK1-V5 WT | addgene partial sequence | sequence record 148114 | CMV-F 5'-CGCAAATGGGCGGTAGGCGTG-3'
GTGAACCGTCAGATCGCCTGGAGACGCCATCCACGCTGTTTTGACCTCCATAGAAGACACCGACTCTAGA
GGATCCACTAGTCCAGTGTGGTGGAATTCTGCAGATATCAACAAGTTTGTACAAAAAAGCAGGCTTGAAG
GAATTCGGTACCATGGCGGTGCGACAGGCGCTGGGCCGCGGCCTGCAGCTGGGTCGAGCGCTGCTGCTGC
GCTTCACGGGCAAGCCCGGCCGGGCCTACGGCTTGGGGCGGCCGGGCCCGGCGGCGGGCTGTGTCCGCGG
GGAGCGTCCAGGCTGGGCCGCAGGACCGGGCGCGGAGCCTCGCAGGGTCGGGCTCGGGCTCCCTAACCGT
CTCCGCTTCTTCCGCCAGTCGGTGGCCGGGCTGGCGGC
