>Addgene plasmid #13320 | pLenti6-DEST PINK1-V5 WT | addgene partial sequence | sequence record 148118 | pBABE3 5'-ACCCTAACTGACACACATTCC-3'
CGGTACGCGTAGAATCGAGACCGAGGAGAGGGTTAGGGATAGGCTTACCTTCGAACCGCGGGCCCTCTAG
ACTCGAGCGGCCGCCACTGTGCTGGATATCAACCACTTTGTACAAGAAAGCTGGGTTGCGGCCGCACTCG
AGCTTCAGGGCTGCCCTCCATGAGCAGAGGAGGAGGGCTGCCTGGCAGAGCGTTTCACACTCCAGGTTAG
CCAGAAAGAGCATCTTCATTTTTGTTTCCACACAACACTTCTCTGTGAGCCTGTTGGCCAACAAAGTGGC
GGCCGATTGTTGGAGGAGCCAGCCAACCATCTTGTCTAACTTCAGATTCTTCAGGGCTAGAATATGTTCA
CCCCAGAGGCTTAGATGAAGCACATTTGCGGCTACTCGGGCAGATGGTCTCTTGCTGGCCTCTCGCTGGA
GCAGTGCCCTCACCAACTGTCTCACGTCTGGAGGCACTGACTCGGGCAGTGCAGGTAGCTGAGCCTCTTG
GTAGCTGCGGCTTTCAAGGTGGGCCTTGCCCTGGCCGTAGAAGGGATTGACAAGCCCGAAGATTTCATAG
GCGATGGCTCCCACTGCCCAGGCATCAGCCTTGCTGTAGTCAATCACTGCCCTGGGGCCAGGACGGGCCG
TGGACACCTCTGGGGCCATCAGACAGCCGTTTCCGCCCCGATCCACGTACCAGCTGCTGAAGGGCAACTG
CAGGCCGATGCTCTCATCAGCCAGGCAGCAGCCAAAATCTGCGATCACCAGCCAGGGGCAGCCGTCTGGG
TCCAGCTCCACAA
